Addgene plasmid #176866: pTAG3
Purpose: First sgRNA in a tRNA separated array of sgRNAs
Depositing lab: Daniel Voytas. Depositing organization: University of Minnesota. Publication: Direct delivery and fast-treated Agrobacterium co-culture (Fast-TrACC) plant transformation methods for Nicotiana benthamiana. Cody JP, Maher MF, Nasti RA, Starker CG, Chamness JC, Voytas DF. Nat Protoc. 2022 Oct 17. pii: 10.1038/s41596-022-00749-9. doi: 10.1038/s41596-022-00749-9. PubMed 36253612.
Backbone
  Vector backbone: pAGM9121
  Vector type: CRISPR
Growth in bacteria
  Bacterial resistance: Spectinomycin, 50 μg/mL
  Growth temperature: 37°C
  Growth strain: DH5alpha
  Copy number: High Copy
Gene/Insert
  Gene/Insert name: sgRNA_3 (alt name: LacZ)
  gRNA/shRNA sequence: unknown
  Species: Synthetic
  Mutation: WT
  Cloning method: Restriction Enzyme; 5′ cloning site Unknown (unknown if destroyed); 3′ cloning site Unknown (unknown if destroyed)
Terms and licenses: Academic/Nonprofit Terms; Industry Terms: Not Available to Industry
Depositor comments: MoClo compatible
How to cite: pTAG3 was a gift from Daniel Voytas (Addgene plasmid # 176866 ; http://n2t.net/addgene:176866 ; RRID:Addgene_176866)
