[The description below was written by a language model from this plasmid's Addgene catalogue record and pLannotate feature annotations shown in this document.]
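Description:
pTAG3 is a small (about 2.7 kb) CRISPR cloning module built on the pAGM9121 backbone, a MoClo-type acceptor vector, and is described by the depositor as MoClo compatible. It is propagated in E. coli as a high-copy plasmid from a ColE1/pUC-type origin and selected with spectinomycin through an aadA (SmR) aminoglycoside adenylyltransferase gene. Short annotated fragments of a class 1 integron Pc promoter and a gentamicin acetyltransferase gene sit just upstream of aadA. These are probably remnants of the integron context from which the resistance cassette was derived rather than functional markers. A 19-nt f1 ori fragment is likewise vestigial.

The stated role of the plasmid is to supply the first sgRNA position in an array of guide RNAs separated by tRNAs. In such polycistronic designs, each guide is flanked by tRNA sequences, and the cell's own tRNA-processing enzymes cut the single transcript into individual guides. The feature table fits this: a partial Streptococcus pyogenes Cas9 guide RNA scaffold is followed directly by a tRNA element. Next comes a lacZα cassette with a CAP binding site, lac promoter and operator, T3 and T7 promoters and a pBluescript MCS fragment. The insert's alternative name is LacZ and the guide sequence is recorded as unknown, so the lacZα cassette most likely acts as a blue/white-screenable placeholder that is replaced when a user-defined spacer is cloned in, though the record does not state this or give the cloning sites. No promoter for expressing the guide in plants is annotated, so expression presumably depends on later assembly into a higher-level construct. The associated publication concerns Agrobacterium-based transformation methods for Nicotiana benthamiana.
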