Features (pLannotate 1.2.2; 14 found; start..end, strand, type, name):
      7..51      +  misc_RNA       gRNA scaffold (fragment): guide RNA scaffold for the Streptococcus pyogenes CRISPR/Cas9 system
     57..127     +  ncRNA          tRNA: Accession: RF00005 - tRNA
    181..202     +  protein_bind   CAP binding site: CAP binding activates transcription in the presence of cAMP. E. coli catabolite activator protein
    217..247     +  promoter       lac promoter: promoter for the E. coli lac operon
    255..271     +  protein_bind   lac operator: The lac repressor binds to the lac operator to inhibit transcription in E. coli. This inhibition can be relieved by adding lactose or isopropyl-β-D-thiogalactopyranoside (IPTG). lac repressor encoded by lacI
    316..334     +  promoter       T3 promoter: promoter for bacteriophage T3 RNA polymerase
    350..373     +  misc_feature   MCS (fragment): pBluescript multiple cloning site
    382..400     -  promoter       T7 promoter: promoter for bacteriophage T7 RNA polymerase
    408..563     +  CDS            lacZα (fragment): LacZα fragment of β-galactosidase; lacZ fragment
    568..586     +  rep_origin     f1 ori (fragment): f1 bacteriophage origin of replication; arrow indicates direction of (+) strand synthesis
    645..668     +  promoter       Pc promoter (fragment): intI1 (promoter lies within the coding sequence); class 1 integron promoter
    844..900     +  CDS            GmR (fragment): gentamycin acetyltransferase; aacC1; confers resistance to gentamycin
    911..1698    +  CDS            SmR (fragment): aminoglycoside adenylyltransferase (Murphy, 1985); aadA; confers resistance to spectinomycin and streptomycin
   2039..2627    +  rep_origin     ori: high-copy-number ColE1/pMB1/pBR322/pUC origin of replication
>Addgene plasmid #176866 | pTAG3 | addgene full sequence | sequence record 348322 | Addgene NGS Result
GGTCTCAGGCTAGTCCGTTATCAACTTGAAAAAGTGGCACCGAGTCGGTGCAACAAAGCACCAGTGGTCT
AGTGGTAGAATAGTACCCTGCCACGGTACAGACCCGGGTTCGATTCCCGGCTGGTGCATGAGACGAGATC
TAGACGACCGGTGGAAAGCGGGCAGTGAGCGCAACGCAATTAATGTGAGTTAGCTCACTCATTAGGCACC
CCAGGCTTTACACTTTATGCTTCCGGCTCGTATGTTGTGTGGAATTGTGAGCGGATAACAATTTCACACA
GGAAACAGCTATGACCATGATTACGCCAAGCGCGCAATTAACCCTCACTAAAGGGAACAAAAGCTGGAGG
ACCTCGAGGGGGGGCCCGGTACCCAATTCGCCCTATAGTGAGTCGTATTACGCGCGCTCACTGGCCGTCG
TTTTACAACGTCGTGACTGGGAAAACCCTGGCGTTACCCAACTTAATCGCCTTGCAGCACATCCCCCTTT
CGCCAGCTGGCGTAATAGCGAAGAGGCCCGCACCGATCGCCCTTCCCAACAGTTGCGCAGCCTGAATGGC
GAATGGGACGCGCCCTGTAGCGGCGCCACTAGTCGTCTCCGTTTTAGAGCCGAGACCACGAAGTGCCGAG
GCACGAACCCAGTGGACATAAGCCTGTTCGGTTCGTAAGCTGTAATGCAAGTAGCGTATGCGCTCACGCA
ACTGGTCCAGAACCTTGACCGAACGCAGCGGTGGTAACGGCGCAGTGGCGGTTTTCATGGCTTGTTATGA
CTGTTTTTTTGGGGTACAGTCTATGCCTCGGGCATCCAAGCAGCAAGCGCGTTACGCCGTGGGTCGATGT
TTGATGTTATGGAGCAGCAACGATGTTACGCAGCAGGGCAGTCGCCCTAAAACAAAGTTAAACATCATGG
GGGAAGCGGTGATCGCCGAAGTATCGACTCAACTATCAGAGGTAGTTGGCGTCATCGAGCGCCATCTCGA
ACCGACGTTGCTGGCCGTACATTTGTACGGCTCCGCAGTGGATGGCGGCCTGAAGCCACACAGCGATATT
GATTTGCTGGTTACGGTGACCGTAAGGCTTGATGAAACAACGCGGCGAGCTTTGATCAACGACCTTTTGG
AAACTTCGGCTTCCCCTGGAGAGAGCGAGATTCTCCGCGCTGTAGAAGTCACCATTGTTGTGCACGACGA
CATCATTCCGTGGCGTTATCCAGCTAAGCGCGAACTGCAATTTGGAGAATGGCAGCGCAATGACATTCTT
GCAGGTATCTTCGAGCCAGCCACGATCGACATTGATCTGGCTATCTTGCTGACAAAAGCAAGAGAACATA
GCGTTGCCTTGGTAGGTCCAGCGGCGGAGGAACTCTTTGATCCGGTTCCTGAACAGGATCTATTTGAGGC
GCTAAATGAAACCTTAACGCTATGGAACTCGCCGCCCGACTGGGCTGGCGATGAGCGAAATGTAGTGCTT
ACGTTGTCCCGCATTTGGTACAGCGCAGTAACCGGCAAAATCGCGCCGAAGGATGTCGCTGCCGACTGGG
CAATGGAGCGCCTGCCGGCCCAGTATCAGCCCGTCATACTTGAAGCTAGACAGGCTTATCTTGGACAAGA
AGAAGATCGCTTGGCCTCGCGCGCAGATCAGTTGGAAGAATTTGTCCATTACGTGAAAGGCGAGATCACC
AAGGTAGTCGGCAAATAATGTCTAGCTAGAAATTCGTTCAAGCCGACGCCGCTTCGCGGCGCGGCTTAAC
TCAAGCGTTAGATGCACTAAGCACATAATTGCTCACAGCCAAACTATCAGGTCAAGTCTGCTTTTATTAT
TTTTAAGCGTGCATAATAAGCCCTACACAAATTGGGAGATATATCATGCTGTCAGACCAAGTTTACTCAT
ATATACTTTAGATTGATTTAAAACTTCATTTTTAATTTAAAAGGATCTAGGTGAAGATCCTTTTTGATAA
TCTCATGACCAAAATCCCTTAACGTGAGTTTTCGTTCCACTGAGCGTCAGACCCCGTAGAAAAGATCAAA
GGATCTTCTTGAGATCCTTTTTTTCTGCGCGTAATCTGCTGCTTGCAAACAAAAAAACCACCGCTACCAG
CGGTGGTTTGTTTGCCGGATCAAGAGCTACCAACTCTTTTTCCGAAGGTAACTGGCTTCAGCAGAGCGCA
GATACCAAATACTGTTCTTCTAGTGTAGCCGTAGTTAGGCCACCACTTCAAGAACTCTGTAGCACCGCCT
ACATACCTCGCTCTGCTAATCCTGTTACCAGTGGCTGCTGCCAGTGGCGATAAGTCGTGTCTTACCGGGT
TGGACTCAAGACGATAGTTACCGGATAAGGCGCAGCGGTCGGGCTGAACGGGGGGTTCGTGCACACAGCC
CAGCTTGGAGCGAACGACCTACACCGAACTGAGATACCTACAGCGTGAGCTATGAGAAAGCGCCACGCTT
CCCGAAGGGAGAAAGGCGGACAGGTATCCGGTAAGCGGCAGGGTCGGAACAGGAGAGCGCACGAGGGAGC
TTCCAGGGGGAAACGCCTGGTATCTTTATAGTCCTGTCGGGTTTCGCCACCTCTGACTTGAGCGTCGATT
TTTGTGATGCTCGTCAGGGGGGCGGAGCCTATGGAAAAACGCCAGCAACGCGGCCTTTTTACGGTTCCTG
CACTCTGT
